Addgene plasmid #124946: pET_MBP-RGG-RGG
Purpose: Expression of MBP-RGG-RGG
Depositing lab: Matthew Good & Daniel Hammer & Benjamin Schuster. Depositing organization: University of Pennsylvania. Publication: Controllable protein phase separation and modular recruitment to form responsive membraneless organelles. Schuster BS, Reed EH, Parthasarathy R, Jahnke CN, Caldwell RM, Bermudez JG, Ramage H, Good MC, Hammer DA. Nat Commun. 2018 Jul 30;9(1):2985. doi: 10.1038/s41467-018-05403-1. PubMed 30061688.
Backbone
  Vector backbone: pET
  Vector type: Bacterial Expression
Growth in bacteria
  Bacterial resistance: Kanamycin, 50 μg/mL
  Growth temperature: 37°C
  Growth strain: DH5alpha
  Copy number: High Copy
Gene/Insert
  Gene/Insert name: MBP-RGG-RGG (using LAF-1 RGG domain)
  Species: C. elegans (nematode)
  Entrez Gene: laf-1 (a.k.a. CELE_Y71H2AM.19)
  Tag / fusion protein: His (N terminal on insert); MBP (N terminal on insert); His (C terminal on insert)
  Cloning method: Gibson Cloning
Terms and licenses: Academic/Nonprofit Terms; Industry Terms: Not Available to Industry
How to cite: pET_MBP-RGG-RGG was a gift from Matthew Good & Daniel Hammer & Benjamin Schuster (Addgene plasmid # 124946 ; http://n2t.net/addgene:124946 ; RRID:Addgene_124946)
