[The description below was written by a language model from this plasmid's Addgene catalogue record and pLannotate feature annotations shown in this document.]
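Description:
pET_MBP-RGG-RGG is a 6,422 nt bacterial expression plasmid built on a pET backbone for inducible production of a recombinant fusion protein in E. coli. It is maintained through a ColE1/pMB1-type origin (recorded as high copy) and selected with kanamycin via an aminoglycoside phosphotransferase gene. An f1 origin is also present, along with short tetracycline-resistance fragments that appear to be non-functional backbone remnants. Expression is driven by a T7 promoter followed by a lac operator and the T7 gene 10 ribosome binding site, and it ends at a T7 terminator. A plasmid-borne lacI gene supplies the repressor, so transcription stays off until IPTG is added in a host that provides T7 RNA polymerase.

The open reading frame begins with an N-terminal 6xHis tag and a cytosolic maltose binding protein lacking its signal sequence. These are followed by an HRV 3C (PreScission) protease cleavage site and then two tandem copies of the RGG domain from the C. elegans RNA helicase LAF-1, each annotated as a roughly 500 nt laf-1 fragment. A C-terminal His tag closes the fusion. The short "SET1" match just downstream, before the terminator, is probably backbone sequence rather than a deliberate tag. MBP is a standard solubility-enhancing partner, and the protease site allows it to be removed from the RGG-RGG portion after purification on the His tags. The associated publication concerns controllable protein phase separation and engineered membraneless organelles, which suggests that MBP removal serves as a trigger for condensation of the RGG domains. The record itself states the purpose only as expression of MBP-RGG-RGG.
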