Features (pLannotate 1.2.2; 20 found; start..end, strand, type, name):
    146..164     +  promoter       T7 promoter: promoter for bacteriophage T7 RNA polymerase
    165..189     +  protein_bind   lac operator: The lac repressor binds to the lac operator to inhibit transcription in E. coli. This inhibition can be relieved by adding lactose or isopropyl-β-D-thiogalactopyranoside (IPTG). lac repressor encoded by lacI
    204..226     +  RBS            RBS: efficient ribosome binding site from bacteriophage T7 gene 10 (Olins and Rangwala, 1989)
    237..254     +  CDS            6xHis: 6xHis affinity tag
    267..1366    +  CDS            MBP (fragment): maltose binding protein from E. coli; malE (mutated); This version of the gene does not encode a signal sequence, so MBP will remain in the cytosol.
   1398..1417    +  CDS            HRV 3C site (fragment): recognition and cleavage site for human rhinovirus 3C and PreScission proteases
   1425..1931    +  CDS            laf-1 (fragment): DDX3_CAEEL - Experimental evidence at protein level: Swiss-Prot protein existence level 1. Multifunctional ATP-dependent RNA helicase (PubMed:27546789). Plays a role in RNA remodeling, but is not required for RNA unwinding (PubMed:27546789). Binds to RNA in a concentration-dependent manner to stimulate annealing between two complementary strands of RNA (PubMed:26015579, PubMed:27546789). This process is also dependent upon ATP; ATP reduces binding to RNA and subsequently diminishes RNA annealing (PubMed:27546789). Involved in many cellular processes, which do not necessarily require its ATPase
   1953..2456    +  CDS            laf-1 (fragment): DDX3_CAEEL - Experimental evidence at protein level: Swiss-Prot protein existence level 1. Multifunctional ATP-dependent RNA helicase (PubMed:27546789). Plays a role in RNA remodeling, but is not required for RNA unwinding (PubMed:27546789). Binds to RNA in a concentration-dependent manner to stimulate annealing between two complementary strands of RNA (PubMed:26015579, PubMed:27546789). This process is also dependent upon ATP; ATP reduces binding to RNA and subsequently diminishes RNA annealing (PubMed:27546789). Involved in many cellular processes, which do not necessarily require its ATPase
   2463..2480    +  CDS            9xHis (fragment): 9xHis affinity tag
   2490..2539    +  CDS            SET1 (fragment): solubility-enhancement tag derived from T7 phage gene 10B
   2547..2594    +  terminator     T7 terminator: transcription terminator for bacteriophage T7 RNA polymerase
   2631..3059    +  rep_origin     f1 ori (sequence partly withheld): f1 bacteriophage origin of replication; arrow indicates direction of (+) strand synthesis
   3135..3192    +  promoter       AmpR promoter (fragment): bla
   3201..4016    -  CDS            KanR: aminoglycoside phosphotransferase; aph(3')-Ia; confers resistance to kanamycin in bacteria or G418 (Geneticin®) in eukaryotes
   4169..4757    +  rep_origin     ori: high-copy-number ColE1/pMB1/pBR322/pUC origin of replication
   4951..5050    -  CDS            TcR (fragment): tetracycline efflux protein; tet; confers resistance to tetracycline
   5065..5086    -  protein_bind   CAP binding site: CAP binding activates transcription in the presence of cAMP. E. coli catabolite activator protein
   5099..6181    -  CDS            lacI: lac repressor; lacI; The lac repressor binds to the lac operator to inhibit transcription in E. coli. This inhibition can be relieved by adding lactose or isopropyl-β-D-thiogalactopyranoside (IPTG).
   6182..6259    -  promoter       lacI promoter: lacI
   6267..124     -  CDS            TcR (fragment) (across the origin): tetracycline efflux protein; tet; confers resistance to tetracycline
>Addgene plasmid #124946 | pET_MBP-RGG-RGG | addgene full sequence | sequence record 245556 | Addgene NGS Result
AGCGCTCATGAGCCCGAAGTGGCGAGCCCGATCTTCCCCATCGGTGATGTCGGCGATATAGGCGCCAGCA
ACCGCACCTGTGGCGCCGGTGATGCCGGCCACGATGCGTCCGGCGTAGAGGATCGAGATCTCGATCCCGC
GAAATTAATACGACTCACTATAGGGGAATTGTGAGCGGATAACAATTCCCCTCTAGAAATAATTTTGTTT
AACTTTAAGAAGGAGATATACATATGCACCATCACCATCACCATGGCGGCGGATCTATGAAAATCGAAGA
AGGTAAACTGGTAATCTGGATTAACGGCGATAAAGGCTATAACGGTCTCGCTGAAGTCGGTAAGAAATTC
GAGAAAGATACCGGAATTAAAGTCACCGTTGAGCATCCGGATAAACTGGAAGAGAAATTCCCACAGGTTG
CGGCAACTGGCGATGGCCCTGACATTATCTTCTGGGCACACGACCGCTTTGGTGGCTACGCTCAATCTGG
CCTGTTGGCTGAAATCACCCCGGACAAAGCGTTCCAGGACAAGCTGTATCCGTTTACCTGGGATGCCGTA
CGTTACAACGGCAAGCTGATTGCTTACCCGATCGCTGTTGAAGCGTTATCGCTGATTTATAACAAAGATC
TGCTGCCGAACCCGCCAAAAACCTGGGAAGAGATCCCGGCGCTGGATAAAGAACTGAAAGCGAAAGGTAA
GAGCGCGCTGATGTTCAACCTGCAAGAACCGTACTTCACCTGGCCGCTGATTGCTGCTGACGGGGGTTAT
GCGTTCAAGTATGAAAACGGCAAGTACGACATTAAAGACGTGGGCGTGGATAACGCTGGCGCGAAAGCGG
GTCTGACCTTCCTGGTTGACCTGATTAAAAACAAACACATGAATGCAGACACCGATTACTCCATCGCAGA
AGCTGCCTTTAATAAAGGCGAAACAGCGATGACCATCAACGGCCCGTGGGCATGGTCCAACATCGACACC
AGCAAAGTGAATTATGGTGTAACGGTACTGCCGACCTTCAAGGGTCAACCATCCAAACCGTTCGTTGGCG
TGCTGAGCGCAGGTATTAACGCCGCCAGTCCGAACAAAGAGCTGGCAAAAGAGTTCCTCGAAAACTATCT
GCTGACTGATGAAGGTCTGGAAGCGGTTAATAAAGACAAACCGCTGGGTGCCGTAGCGCTGAAGTCTTAC
GAGGAAGAGTTGGTGAAAGATCCGCGTATTGCCGCCACTATGGAAAACGCCCAGAAAGGTGAAATCATGC
CGAACATCCCGCAGATGTCCGCTTTCTGGTATGCCGTGCGTACTGCGGTGATCAACGCCGCCAGCGGTCG
TCAGACTGTCGATGAAGCCCTGAAAGACGCGCAGACCGGTGGGGGAGGGAGTGGCGGTGGTGGCAGCCTT
GAAGTCCTCTTTCAGGGGCCGGGTATGGAATCCAATCAATCCAATAACGGTGGCTCGGGTAATGCCGCTC
TGAATCGTGGTGGCCGCTACGTGCCGCCGCATCTGCGTGGTGGCGATGGTGGTGCAGCAGCAGCTGCATC
TGCTGGCGGTGATGACCGTCGCGGCGGTGCGGGCGGTGGCGGTTATCGTCGCGGCGGTGGCAATAGTGGT
GGCGGTGGCGGTGGCGGTTATGATCGTGGTTACAATGACAACCGTGATGACCGCGATAACCGTGGCGGTT
CCGGCGGTTACGGTCGTGATCGTAATTATGAAGACCGTGGTTACAACGGCGGTGGCGGTGGCGGTGGCAA
TCGTGGCTATAACAATAACCGTGGTGGCGGTGGCGGTGGCTACAATCGCCAGGATCGTGGTGACGGTGGC
AGCTCTAACTTTTCGCGCGGTGGCTATAATAACCGTGATGAAGGCAGCGACAACCGCGGTAGTGGCCGTT
CCTACAATAACGATCGTCGCGACAATGGTGGCGATGGCGAATTCTTAGTACCTCGCGGGTCAATGGAATC
CAATCAATCCAATAACGGTGGCTCGGGTAATGCCGCTCTGAATCGTGGTGGCCGCTACGTGCCGCCGCAT
CTGCGTGGTGGCGATGGTGGTGCAGCAGCAGCTGCATCTGCTGGCGGTGATGACCGTCGCGGCGGTGCGG
GCGGTGGCGGTTATCGTCGCGGCGGTGGCAATAGTGGTGGCGGTGGCGGTGGCGGTTATGATCGTGGTTA
CAATGACAACCGTGATGACCGCGATAACCGTGGCGGTTCCGGCGGTTACGGTCGTGATCGTAATTATGAA
GACCGTGGTTACAACGGCGGTGGCGGTGGCGGTGGCAATCGTGGCTATAACAATAACCGTGGTGGCGGTG
GCGGTGGCTACAATCGCCAGGATCGTGGTGACGGTGGCAGCTCTAACTTTTCGCGCGGTGGCTATAATAA
CCGTGATGAAGGCAGCGACAACCGCGGTAGTGGCCGTTCCTACAATAACGATCGTCGCGACAATGGTGGC
GATGGCCTCGAGCACCACCACCACCACCACTGAGATCCGGCTGCTAACAAAGCCCGAAAGGAAGCTGAGT
TGGCTGCTGCCACCGCTGAGCAATAACTAGCATAACCCCTTGGGGCCTCTAAACGGGTCTTGAGGGGTTT
TTTGCTGAAAGGAGGAACTATATCCGGATTGGCGAATGGG
[124 nt withheld, positions 2631-2754]
C
[91 nt withheld, positions 2756-2846]
A
[49 nt withheld, positions 2848-2896]
CCTTTGACGTTGGAGTCCACGTTCTTT
[37 nt withheld, positions 2924-2960]
ACCCTATCTCGGTCTATTCTTTTGATTTATAAGGGATTTTGCCGATTTCGGCCTATTGGTTAAAAAATGA
GCTGATTTAACAAAAATTTAACGCGAATTTTAACAAAATATTAACGCTTACAATTTAGGTGGCACTTTTC
GGGGTACCCAGGTGGCACTTTTCGGGGAAATGTGCGCGGAACCCCTATTTGTTTATTTTTCTAAATACAT
TCAAATATGTATCCGCTCATGAATTAATTCTTAGAAAAACTCATCGAGCATCAAATGAAACTGCAATTTA
TTCATATCAGGATTATCAATACCATATTTTTGAAAAAGCCGTTTCTGTAATGAAGGAGAAAACTCACCGA
GGCAGTTCCATAGGATGGCAAGATCCTGGTATCGGTCTGCGATTCCGACTCGTCCAACATCAATACAACC
TATTAATTTCCCCTCGTCAAAAATAAGGTTATCAAGTGAGAAATCACCATGAGTGACGACTGAATCCGGT
GAGAATGGCAAAAGTTTATGCATTTCTTTCCAGACTTGTTCAACAGGCCAGCCATTACGCTCGTCATCAA
AATCACTCGCATCAACCAAACCGTTATTCATTCGTGATTGCGCCTGAGCGAGACGAAATACGCGATCGCT
GTTAAAAGGACAATTACAAACAGGAATCGAATGCAACCGGCGCAGGAACACTGCCAGCGCATCAACAATA
TTTTCACCTGAATCAGGATATTCTTCTAATACCTGGAATGCTGTTTTCCCGGGGATCGCAGTGGTGAGTA
ACCATGCATCATCAGGAGTACGGATAAAATGCTTGATGGTCGGAAGAGGCATAAATTCCGTCAGCCAGTT
TAGTCTGACCATCTCATCTGTAACATCATTGGCAACGCTACCTTTGCCATGTTTCAGAAACAACTCTGGC
GCATCGGGCTTCCCATACAATCGATAGATTGTCGCACCTGATTGCCCGACATTATCGCGAGCCCATTTAT
ACCCATATAAATCAGCATCCATGTTGGAATTTAATCGCGGCCTAGAGCAAGACGTTTCCCGTTGAATATG
GCTCATAACACCCCTTGTATTACTGTTTATGTAAGCAGACAGTTTTATTGTTCATGACCAAAATCCCTTA
ACGTGACCTAGGTCATGACCAAAATCCCTTAACGTGAGTTTTCGTTCCACTGAGCGTCAGACCCCGTAGA
AAAGATCAAAGGATCTTCTTGAGATCCTTTTTTTCTGCGCGTAATCTGCTGCTTGCAAACAAAAAAACCA
CCGCTACCAGCGGTGGTTTGTTTGCCGGATCAAGAGCTACCAACTCTTTTTCCGAAGGTAACTGGCTTCA
GCAGAGCGCAGATACCAAATACTGTTCTTCTAGTGTAGCCGTAGTTAGGCCACCACTTCAAGAACTCTGT
AGCACCGCCTACATACCTCGCTCTGCTAATCCTGTTACCAGTGGCTGCTGCCAGTGGCGATAAGTCGTGT
CTTACCGGGTTGGACTCAAGACGATAGTTACCGGATAAGGCGCAGCGGTCGGGCTGAACGGGGGGTTCGT
GCACACAGCCCAGCTTGGAGCGAACGACCTACACCGAACTGAGATACCTACAGCGTGAGCTATGAGAAAG
CGCCACGCTTCCCGAAGGGAGAAAGGCGGACAGGTATCCGGTAAGCGGCAGGGTCGGAACAGGAGAGCGC
ACGAGGGAGCTTCCAGGGGGAAACGCCTGGTATCTTTATAGTCCTGTCGGGTTTCGCCACCTCTGACTTG
AGCGTCGATTTTTGTGATGCTCGTCAGGGGGGCGGAGCCTATGGAAAAACGCCAGCAACGCGGCCTTTTT
ACGGTTCCTGGCCTTTTGCTGGCCTTTTGCTCACATGTTCTTTCCTGCGTTATCCCCTGATTCTGTGGAT
AACCGTATTACCGCCTTTGAGTGAGCTGATACCGCTCGCCGCAGCCGAACGACCGAGCGCAGCGAGTCAG
TGAGCGAGGAAGCGGAAGAGCGCCATAATCCATGATAAAGAAGACAGTCATAAGTGCGGCGACGATAGTC
ATGCCCCGCGCCCACCGGAAGGAGCTGACTGGGTTGAAGGCTCTCAAGGGCATCGGTCGAGATCCCGGTG
CCTAATGAGTGAGCTAACTTACATTAATTGCGTTGCGCTCACTGCCCGCTTTCCAGTCGGGAAACCTGTC
GTGCCAGCTGCATTAATGAATCGGCCAACGCGCGGGGAGAGGCGGTTTGCGTATTGGGCGCCAGGGTGGT
TTTTCTTTTCACCAGTGAGACGGGCAACAGCTGATTGCCCTTCACCGCCTGGCCCTGAGAGAGTTGCAGC
AAGCGGTCCACGCTGGTTTGCCCCAGCAGGCGAAAATCCTGTTTGATGGTGGTTAACGGCGGGATATAAC
ATGAGCTGTCTTCGGTATCGTCGTATCCCACTACCGAGATATCCGCACCAACGCGCAGCCCGGACTCGGT
AATGGCGCGCATTGCGCCCAGCGCCATCTGATCGTTGGCAACCAGCATCGCAGTGGGAACGATGCCCTCA
TTCAGCATTTGCATGGTTTGTTGAAAACCGGACATGGCACTCCAGTCGCCTTCCCGTTCCGCTATCGGCT
GAATTTGATTGCGAGTGAGATATTTATGCCAGCCAGCCAGACGCAGACGCGCCGAGACAGAACTTAATGG
GCCCGCTAACAGCGCGATTTGCTGGTGACCCAATGCGACCAGATGCTCCACGCCCAGTCGCGTACCGTCT
TCATGGGAGAAAATAATACTGTTGATGGGTGTCTGGTCAGAGACATCAAGAAATAACGCCGGAACATTAG
TGCAGGCAGCTTCCACAGCAATGGCATCCTGGTCATCCAGCGGATAGTTAATGATCAGCCCACTGACGCG
TTGCGCGAGAAGATTGTGCACCGCCGCTTTACAGGCTTCGACGCCGCTTCGTTCTACCATCGACACCACC
ACGCTGGCACCCAGTTGATCGGCGCGAGATTTAATCGCCGCGACAATTTGCGACGGCGCGTGCAGGGCCA
GACTGGAGGTGGCAACGCCAATCAGCAACGACTGTTTGCCCGCCAGTTGTTGTGCCACGCGGTTGGGAAT
GTAATTCAGCTCCGCCATCGCCGCTTCCACTTTTTCCCGCGTTTTCGCAGAAACGTGGCTGGCCTGGTTC
ACCACGCGGGAAACGGTCTGATAAGAGACACCGGCATACTCTGCGACATCGTATAACGTTACTGGTTTCA
CATTCACCACCCTGAATTGACTCTCTTCCGGGCGCTATCATGCCATACCGCGAAAGGTTTTGCGCCATTC
GATGGTGTCCGGGATCTCGACGCTCTCCCTTATGCGACTCCTGCATTAGGAAGCAGCCCAGTAGTAGGTT
GAGGCCGTTGAGCACCGCCGCCGCAAGGAATGGTGCATGCAAGGAGATGGCGCCCAACAGTCCCCCGGCC
ACGGGGCCTGCCACCATACCCACGCCGAAACA
